Addgene plasmid #32096: pMtB
Depositing lab: Christopher Buck. Depositing organization: National Cancer Institute (NCI). Publication: Glycosaminoglycans and sialylated glycans sequentially facilitate merkel cell polyomavirus infectious entry. Schowalter RM, Pastrana DV, Buck CB. PLoS Pathog. 2011 Jul;7(7):e1002161. Epub 2011 Jul 28. 10.1371/journal.ppat.1002161 PubMed 21829355.
Backbone
  Vector backbone: pMONO-blasti
  Backbone manufacturer: InvivoGen
  Backbone size w/o insert (bp): 3435
  Vector type: Mammalian Expression
  Selectable markers: Blasticidin
Growth in bacteria
  Bacterial resistance: Blasticidin, 100 μg/mL
  Growth temperature: 37°C
  Growth strain: DH5alpha
  Copy number: High Copy
Gene/Insert
  Gene/Insert name: MCV Small t antigen (alt names: MCPyV; Merkel Cell Polyomavirus)
  Species: virus
  Insert size (bp): 560
  Mutation: aberrant splicing leads to additional protein product
  Cloning method: Restriction Enzyme; 5′ cloning site MluI (not destroyed); 3′ cloning site SalI (not destroyed)
  Sequencing primers: 5′ TGAGCGGAGCTAATTCTCG
Terms and licenses: Academic/Nonprofit Terms; Industry Terms: Not Available to Industry
Depositor comments: Please consult laboratory website, http://home.ccr.cancer.gov/Lco/plasmids.asp, for more information.
How to cite: pMtB was a gift from Christopher Buck (Addgene plasmid # 32096 ; http://n2t.net/addgene:32096 ; RRID:Addgene_32096)
