[The description below was written by a language model from this plasmid's Addgene catalogue record and pLannotate feature annotations shown in this document.]
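Description:
pMtB is a mammalian expression plasmid built on the InvivoGen pMONO-blasti backbone that carries the small t antigen of Merkel cell polyomavirus (MCV/MCPyV). The roughly 560 bp viral insert was cloned between MluI and SalI sites, both of which remain intact, giving a total plasmid of about 4 kb. The depositor notes that aberrant splicing of the transcript yields an additional protein product alongside small t, which should be kept in mind when interpreting expression results.

The annotated features point to a single bicistronic transcription unit. A fragment of the SV40 enhancer/early promoter lies upstream of a mouse EF-1α intron, an arrangement of the kind used for strong expression in mammalian cells, although the table does not annotate the complete promoter. The small t insert itself is not annotated but would fit the unannotated gap between the intron and the foot-and-mouth disease virus IRES. The IRES allows translation of the downstream bsr gene, a Bacillus cereus blasticidin S deaminase, from the same mRNA, so blasticidin-resistant mammalian cells should also express the viral gene. The SV40 polyadenylation signal follows bsr, annotated on the reverse strand next to a short SV40 large T fragment that is probably residual sequence accompanying that element. Small bacterial promoter elements (a tac fragment and a T7 promoter) just upstream of bsr let the same marker function in E. coli, so blasticidin is the only selection in both hosts. A high-copy ColE1/pUC-type origin supports propagation in bacteria.

The plasmid comes from a study of MCV infectious entry. The record does not state its exact role there, but it is suited to supplying MCV small t antigen in transfected mammalian cells.
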