Features (pLannotate 1.2.2; 9 found; start..end, strand, type, name):
     51..242     +  promoter       SV40 promoter (fragment): SV40 enhancer and early promoter
    449..1396    +  intron         mEF-1α intron: intron upstream of the start codon of mouse EF-1α
   2028..2472    +  misc_feature   FMDV IRES: internal ribosome entry site (IRES) of the foot-and-mouth disease virus
   2506..2524    +  promoter       tac promoter (fragment): strong E. coli promoter; hybrid between the trp and lac UV5 promoters
   2544..2562    +  promoter       T7 promoter: promoter for bacteriophage T7 RNA polymerase
   2572..2991    +  CDS            bsr: BSR_BACCE - Experimental evidence at protein level: Swiss-Prot protein existence level 1. Catalyzes the deamination of the cytosine moiety of the antibiotics blasticidin S, cytomycin and acetylblasticidin S. From Bacillus cereus.
   3024..3145    -  polyA_signal   SV40 poly(A) signal: SV40 polyadenylation signal
   3168..3239    -  CDS            large T antigen (fragment): large T antigen from SV40 (simian virus 40)
   3333..3921    +  rep_origin     ori: high-copy-number ColE1/pMB1/pBR322/pUC origin of replication
>Addgene plasmid #32096 | pMtB | depositor full sequence | sequence record 36256 | pMtB sequence 3992 bps
CCTGCAGGGCCTGAAATAACCTCTGAAAGAGGAACTTGGTTAGGTACCTTCTGAGGCTGAAAGAACCAGC
TGTGGAATGTGTGTCAGTTAGGGTGTGGAAAGTCCCCAGGCTCCCCAGCAGGCAGAAGTATGCAAAGCAT
GCATCTCAATTAGTCAGCAACCAGGTGTGGAAAGTCCCCAGGCTCCCCAGCAGGCAGAAGTATGCAAAGC
ATGCATCTCAATTAGTCAGCAACCATAGTCCCACTAGTTCCGCCAGAGCGCGCGAGGGCCTCCAGCGGCC
GCCCCTCCCCCACAGCAGGGGCGGGGTCCCGCGCCCACCGGAAGGAGCGGGCTCGGGGCGGGCGGCGCTG
ATTGGCCGGGGCGGGCCTGACGCCGACGCGGCTATAAGAGACCACAAGCGACCCGCAGGGCCAGACGTTC
TTCGCCGAAGCTTGCCGTCAGAACGCAGGTGAGGGGCGGGTGTGGCTTCCGCGGGCCGCCGAGCTGGAGG
TCCTGCTCCGAGCGGGCCGGGCCCCGCTGTCGTCGGCGGGGATTAGCTGCGAGCATTCCCGCTTCGAGTT
GCGGGCGGCGCGGGAGGCAGAGTGCGAGGCCTAGCGGCAACCCCGTAGCCTCGCCTCGTGTCCGGCTTGA
GGCCTAGCGTGGTGTCCGCGCCGCCGCCGCGTGCTACTCCGGCCGCACTCTGGTCTTTTTTTTTTTTGTT
GTTGTTGCCCTGCTGCCTTCGATTGCCGTTCAGCAATAGGGGCTAACAAAGGGAGGGTGCGGGGCTTGCT
CGCCCGGAGCCCGGAGAGGTCATGGTTGGGGAGGAATGGAGGGACAGGAGTGGCGGCTGGGGCCCGCCCG
CCTTCGGAGCACATGTCCGACGCCACCTGGATGGGGCGAGGCCTGGGGTTTTTCCCGAAGCAACCAGGCT
GGGGTTAGCGTGCCGAGGCCATGTGGCCCCAGCACCCGGCACGATCTGGCTTGGCGGCGCCGCGTTGCCC
TGCCTCCCTAACTAGGGTGAGGCCATCCCGTCCGGCACCAGTTGCGTGCGTGGAAAGATGGCCGCTCCCG
GGCCCTGTTGCAAGGAGCTCAAAATGGAGGACGCGGCAGCCCGGTGGAGCGGGCGGGTGAGTCACCCACA
CAAAGGAAGAGGGCCTGGTCCCTCACCGGCTGCTGCTTCCTGTGACCCCGTGGTCCTATCGGCCGCAATA
GTCACCTCGGGCTTTTGAGCACGGCTAGTCGCGGCGGGGGGAGGGGATGTAATGGCGTTGGAGTTTGTTC
ACATTTGGTGGGTGGAGACTAGTCAGGCCAGCCTGGCGCTGGAAGTCATTTTTGGAATTTGTCCCCTTGA
GTTTTGAGCGGAGCTAATTCTCGGGCTTCTTAGCGGTTCAAAGGTATCTTTTAAACCCTTTTTTAGGTGT
TGTGAAAACCACCGCTAATTCAAAGCAACCGGTGATATCGGATCCACGCGTAAGATGGATTTAGTCCTAA
ATAGGAAAGAAAGAGAGGCTCTCTGCAAGCTTTTAGAGATTGCTCCTAATTGTTATGGCAACATCCCTCT
GATGAAAGCTGCTTTCAAAAGAAGCTGCTTAAAGCATCACCCTGATAAAGGGGGAAATCCTGTTATAATG
ATGGAATTGAACACCCTTTGGAGCAAATTCCAGCAAAATATCCACAAGCTCAGAAGTGACTTCTCTATGT
TTGATGAGGTCAGTACAAAATTTCCTTGGGAAGAATATGGAACTTTAAAGGATTATATGCAAAGTGGATA
TAATGCTAGATTTTGCAGAGGTCCTGGGTGCATGCTTAAGCAACTTAGAGATTCTAAGTGCGCTTGTATT
AGCTGTAAGTTGTCTCGCCAGCATTGTAGTCTAAAAACTTTAAAGCAAAAAAACTGTCTGACGTGGGGAG
AGTGTTTTTGCTATCAGTGCTTTATTCTTTGGTTTGGATTTCCTCCTACTTGGGAAAGTTTTGACTGGTG
GCAAAAAACTTTAGAAGAAACTGACTACTGCTTACTGCATCTGCACCTTTTCTGAGTCGACCCTAGGAGC
AGGTTTCCCCAATGACACAAAACGTGCAACTTGAAACTCCGCCTGGTCTTTCCAGGTCTAGAGGGGTAAC
ACTTTGTACTGCGTTTGGCTCCACGCTCGATCCACTGGCGAGTGTTAGTAACAGCACTGTTGCTTCGTAG
CGGAGCATGACGGCCGTGGGAACTCCTCCTTGGTAACAAGGACCCACGGGGCCAAAAGCCACGCCCACAC
GGGCCCGTCATGTGTGCAACCCCAGCACGGCGACTTTACTGCGAAACCCACTTTAAAGTGACATTGAAAC
TGGTACCCACACACTGGTGACAGGCTAAGGATGCCCTTCAGGTACCCCGAGGTAACACGCGACACTCGGG
ATCTGAGAAGGGGACTGGGGCTTCTATAAAAGCGCTCGGTTTAAAAAGCTTCTATGCCTGAATAGGTGAC
CGGAGGTCGGCACCTTTCCTTTGCAATTACTGACCCTATGAATACAACTGACTGTTTGACAATTAATCAT
CGGCATAGTATATCGGCATAGTATAATACGACTCACTATAGGAGGGCCACCATGAAGACCTTCAACATCT
CTCAGCAGGATCTGGAGCTGGTGGAGGTCGCCACTGAGAAGATCACCATGCTCTATGAGGACAACAAGCA
CCATGTCGGGGCGGCCATCAGGACCAAGACTGGGGAGATCATCTCTGCTGTCCACATTGAGGCCTACATT
GGCAGGGTCACTGTCTGTGCTGAAGCCATTGCCATTGGGTCTGCTGTGAGCAACGGGCAGAAGGACTTTG
ACACCATTGTGGCTGTCAGGCACCCCTACTCTGATGAGGTGGACAGATCCATCAGGGTGGTCAGCCCCTG
TGGCATGTGCAGAGAGCTCATCTCTGACTATGCTCCTGACTGCTTTGTGCTCATTGAGATGAATGGCAAG
CTGGTCAAAACCACCATTGAGGAACTCATCCCCCTCAAGTACACCAGGAACTAAACCTGAATTCGCTAGC
TGGCCAGACATGATAAGATACATTGATGAGTTTGGACAAACCACAACTAGAATGCAGTGAAAAAAATGCT
TTATTTGTGAAATTTGTGATGCTATTGCTTTATTTGTAACCATTATAAGCTGCAATAAACAAGTTAACAA
CAACAATTGCATTCATTTTATGTTTCAGGTTCAGGGGGAGGTGTGGGAGGTTTTTTAAAGCAAGTAAAAC
CTCTACAAATGTGGTATGGAAATGTTAATTAACTAGCCATGACCAAAATCCCTTAACGTGAGTTTTCGTT
CCACTGAGCGTCAGACCCCGTAGAAAAGATCAAAGGATCTTCTTGAGATCCTTTTTTTCTGCGCGTAATC
TGCTGCTTGCAAACAAAAAAACCACCGCTACCAGCGGTGGTTTGTTTGCCGGATCAAGAGCTACCAACTC
TTTTTCCGAAGGTAACTGGCTTCAGCAGAGCGCAGATACCAAATACTGTTCTTCTAGTGTAGCCGTAGTT
AGGCCACCACTTCAAGAACTCTGTAGCACCGCCTACATACCTCGCTCTGCTAATCCTGTTACCAGTGGCT
GCTGCCAGTGGCGATAAGTCGTGTCTTACCGGGTTGGACTCAAGACGATAGTTACCGGATAAGGCGCAGC
GGTCGGGCTGAACGGGGGGTTCGTGCACACAGCCCAGCTTGGAGCGAACGACCTACACCGAACTGAGATA
CCTACAGCGTGAGCTATGAGAAAGCGCCACGCTTCCCGAAGGGAGAAAGGCGGACAGGTATCCGGTAAGC
GGCAGGGTCGGAACAGGAGAGCGCACGAGGGAGCTTCCAGGGGGAAACGCCTGGTATCTTTATAGTCCTG
TCGGGTTTCGCCACCTCTGACTTGAGCGTCGATTTTTGTGATGCTCGTCAGGGGGGCGGAGCCTATGGAA
AAACGCCAGCAACGCGGCCTTTTTACGGTTCCTGGCCTTTTGCTGGCCTTTTGCTCACATGTTCTTAATT
AA
