>Addgene plasmid #32096 | pMtB | addgene partial sequence | sequence record 38729 | FMDV-IRES-R 5'-CTCCGCTACGAAGCAACAGT-3'
AACGCAGTACAAAGTGTTACCCCTCTAGACCTGGAAAGACCAGGCGGAGTTTCAAGTTGCACGTTTTGTG
TCATTGGGGAAACCTGCTCCTAGGGTCGACTCAGAAAAGGTGCAGATGCAGTAAGCAGTAGTCAGTTTCT
TCTAAAGTTTTTTGCCACCAGTCAAAACTTTCCCAAGTAGGAGGAAATCCAAACCAAAGAATAAAGCACT
GATAGCAAAAACACTCTCCCCACGTCAGACAGTTTTTTTGCTTTAAAGTTTTTAGACTACAATGCTGGCG
AGACAACTTACAGCTAATACAAGCGCACTTAGAATCTCTAAGTTGCTTAAGCATGCACCCAGGACCTCTG
CAAAATCTAGCATTATATCCACTTTGCATATAATCCTTTAAAGTTCCATATTCTTCCCAAGGAAATTTTG
TACTGACCTCATCAAACATAGAGAAGTCACTTCTGAGCTTGTGGATATTTTGCTGGAATTTGCTCCAAAG
GGTGTTCAATTCCATCATTATAACAGGATTTCCCCCTTTATCAGGGTGATGCTTTAAGCAGCTTCTTTTG
AAAGCAGCTTTCATCAGAGGGATGTTGCCATAACAATTAGGAGCAATCTCTAAAAGCTTGCAGAGAGCCT
CTCTTTCTTTCCTATTTAGGACTAAATCCATCTTACGCGTGGATCCGATATCACCGGTTGCTTTGAATTA
GCGGTGGTTTTCACAACACCTAAAAAAGGGTTTAAAAGATACCTTTGAACCGCTAAGAAGCCCGAGAATT
AGCTCCGCTCAAAACTCAAGGGGACAAATTCCAAAAATGACTTCCAGCGCCAGGCTGGCCTGACTAGTCT
CCACCCACCAAATGTGAACAAACTCCAACGCCATTACATCCCCTCCCCCCGCCGCGACTAG
